Addgene plasmid #123694: MTK1_032
Purpose: Encodes ConL3 and picornavius peptide 2A (P2A) element as a Type 1 part to be used in the MTK system
Depositing lab: Hana El-Samad. Depositing organization: University of California, San Francisco (UCSF). Publication: A Toolkit for Rapid Modular Construction of Biological Circuits in Mammalian Cells. Fonseca JP, Bonny AR, Kumar GR, Ng AH, Town J, Wu QC, Aslankoohi E, Chen SY, Dods G, Harrigan P, Osimiri LC, Kistler AL, El-Samad H. ACS Synth Biol. 2019 Nov 15;8(11):2593-2606. doi: 10.1021/acssynbio.9b00322. Epub 2019 Nov 5. PubMed 31686495.
Backbone
  Vector backbone: MTK0_027
  Vector type: Mammalian Expression
Growth in bacteria
  Bacterial resistance: Chloramphenicol, 25 μg/mL
  Growth temperature: 37°C
  Growth strain: DH5alpha
  Copy number: Unknown
Gene/Insert
  Gene/Insert name: Connector L3-P2A
  Species: Synthetic
  Cloning method: Restriction Enzyme; 5′ cloning site BsmBI (destroyed during cloning); 3′ cloning site BsmBI (destroyed during cloning)
Terms and licenses: Academic/Nonprofit Terms; Industry Terms: Not Available to Industry
Depositor comments: Type 1 parts are 5' assembly connectors in the MTK. Please visit https://www.biorxiv.org/content/10.1101/506188v2 for BioRxiv preprint
How to cite: MTK1_032 was a gift from Hana El-Samad (Addgene plasmid # 123694 ; http://n2t.net/addgene:123694 ; RRID:Addgene_123694)
