[The description below was written by a language model from this plasmid's Addgene catalogue record and pLannotate feature annotations shown in this document.]
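Description:
MTK1_032 is a small part plasmid (about 1.9 kb) from the Mammalian Toolkit (MTK), a hierarchical modular cloning system for building genetic circuits for mammalian cells. Although catalogued as a mammalian expression vector, it is itself a bacterial storage plasmid for a single standardized part rather than an expression construct. It is built on the MTK0_027 part-entry backbone, replicates in E. coli from a high-copy ColE1/pMB1-type origin, and is selected with chloramphenicol through a cat gene driven by its native cat promoter and followed by a minimal lambda t0 terminator. These backbone elements are the only features the automated annotation detected, and no mammalian promoter, polyadenylation signal or mammalian selection marker is listed.

The payload is a short synthetic insert, Connector L3-P2A, which was cloned into the backbone through BsmBI sites that were destroyed in the process. It is classed as a Type 1 part, the category that supplies the 5' assembly connector of a transcriptional unit in the MTK. Here the ConL3 connector sequence is combined with a picornavirus-derived P2A element, a peptide that causes ribosomal skipping so that the coding sequences on either side of it are released as separate proteins from one transcript. The insert is not annotated in the feature table, presumably because it is short and synthetic, so its exact position and boundaries cannot be read from the record. The plasmid's stated use is as a building block in MTK assemblies, occupying the left connector position. The presence of P2A in that position suggests a role in linking adjacent coding units, but the record does not spell out the intended configuration.
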