Features (pLannotate 1.2.2; 4 found; start..end, strand, type, name):
    893..927     -  terminator     lambda t0 terminator: minimal transcription terminator from phage lambda (Scholtissek and Grosse, 1987)
   1001..1657    -  CDS            cat: CAT_ECOLX - Experimental evidence at protein level: Swiss-Prot protein existence level 1. This enzyme is an effector of chloramphenicol resistance in bacteria. From Escherichia coli. This protein is used as a marker in many commonly used cloning vectors, such as pACYC184.
   1658..1755    -  promoter       cat promoter: promoter of the E. coli cat gene encoding chloramphenicol acetyltransferase
   1839..522     +  rep_origin     ori (across the origin): high-copy-number ColE1/pMB1/pBR322/pUC origin of replication
>Addgene plasmid #123694 | MTK1_032 | addgene full sequence | sequence record 248594 | Addgene NGS Result
GTTTGTTTGCCGGATCAAGAGCTACCAACTCTTTTTCCGAAGGTAACTGGCTTCAGCAGAGCGCAGATAC
CAAATACTGTTCTTCTAGTGTAGCCGTAGTTAGGCCACCACTTCAAGAACTCTGTAGCACCGCCTACATA
CCTCGCTCTGCTAATCCTGTTACCAGTGGCTGCTGCCAGTGGCGATAAGTCGTGTCTTACCGGGTTGGAC
TCAAGACGATAGTTACCGGATAAGGCGCAGCGGTCGGGCTGAACGGGGGGTTCGTGCACACAGCCCAGCT
TGGAGCGAACGACCTACACCGAACTGAGATACCTACAGCGTGAGCTATGAGAAAGCGCCACGCTTCCCGA
AGGGAGAAAGGCGGACAGGTATCCGGTAAGCGGCAGGGTCGGAACAGGAGAGCGCACGAGGGAGCTTCCA
GGGGGAAACGCCTGGTATCTTTATAGTCCTGTCGGGTTTCGCCACCTCTGACTTGAGCGTCGATTTTTGT
GATGCTCGTCAGGGGGGCGGAGCCTATGGAAAAACGCCAGCAACGCGGCCTTTTTACGGTTCCTGGCCTT
TTGCTGGCCTTTTGCTCACATGTTCTTTCCTGCGTTATCCCCTGATTCTGTGGATAACCGTAGTCGGTCT
CACCCTGAATTCGCATCTAGAGCAGACCTAGACCACATGAGGCTGATGTAGGACAGCCACCAGTGGCAGC
TAATCAACACCGCAAGATGCCGATGCACGCTCATATCATCGTCGTCAGCCTGGTAGCCATTCGACATACG
GATCAGGGAACTCGAACCCAGTACCGTCTCAGTTCGGGGATCAGGTGCAACAAATTTCTCACTACTCAAA
CAGGCAGGAGATGTAGAAGAAAATCCAGGACCGGGAACGTGAGACCAGACCAATAAAAAACGCCCGGCGG
CAACCGAGCGTTCTGAACAAATCCAGATGGAGTTCTGAGGTCATTACTGGATCTATCAACAGGAGTCCAA
GCGAGCTCGATATCAAATTACGCCCCGCCCTGCCACTCATCGCAGTACTGTTGTAATTCATTAAGCATTC
TGCCGACATGGAAGCCATCACAAACGGCATGATGAACCTGAATCGCCAGCGGCATCAGCACCTTGTCGCC
TTGCGTATAATATTTGCCCATGGTGAAAACGGGGGCGAAGAAGTTGTCCATATTGGCCACGTTTAAATCA
AAACTGGTGAAACTCACCCAGGGATTGGCTGAAACGAAAAACATATTCTCAATAAACCCTTTAGGGAAAT
AGGCCAGGTTTTCACCGTAACACGCCACATCTTGCGAATATATGTGTAGAAACTGCCGGAAATCGTCGTG
GTATTCACTCCAGAGCGATGAAAACGTTTCAGTTTGCTCATGGAAAACGGTGTAACAAGGGTGAACACTA
TCCCATATCACCAGCTCACCGTCTTTCATTGCCATACGAAATTCCGGATGAGCATTCATCAGGCGGGCAA
GAATGTGAATAAAGGCCGGATAAAACTTGTGCTTATTTTTCTTTACGGTCTTTAAAAAGGCCGTAATATC
CAGCTGAACGGTCTGGTTATAGGTACATTGAGCAACTGACTGAAATGCCTCAAAATGTTCTTTACGATGC
CATTGGGATATATCAACGGTGGTATATCCAGTGATTTTTTTCTCCATTTTAGCTTCCTTAGCTCCTGAAA
ATCTCGATAACTCAAAAAATACGCCCGGTAGTGATCTTATTTCATTATGGTGAAAGTTGGAACCTCTTAC
GTGCCCGATCAATCATGACCAAAATCCCTTAACGTGAGTTTTCGTTCCACTGAGCGTCAGACCCCGTAGA
AAAGATCAAAGGATCTTCTTGAGATCCTTTTTTTCTGCGCGTAATCTGCTGCTTGCAAACAAAAAAACCA
CCGCTACCAGCGGTG
